>Addgene plasmid #11072 | p079 pPNT6 | depositor full sequence | sequence record 6886 | Author sequence
GCGGCCGCACGCGTCGACAGCGTTTAAACGAGGTACCAGTGGCGCGCCGGCATAACTTCGTATAGCATAC
ATTATACGAAGTTATAGGCCTGCAGGTCAATTCTACCGGGTAGGGGAGGCGCTTTTCCCAAGGCAGTCTG
GAGCATGCGCTTTAGCAGCCCCGCTGGCACTTGGCGCTACACAAGTGGCCTCTGGCCTCGCACACATTCC
ACATCCACCGGTAGCGCCAACCGGCTCCGTTCTTTGGTGGCCCCTTCGCGCCACCTTCTACTCCTCCCCT
AGTCAGGAAGTTCCCCCCCGCCCCGCAGCTCGCGTCGTGCAGGACGTGACAAATGGAAGTAGCACGTCTC
ACTAGTCTCGTGCAGATGGACAGCACCGCTGAGCAATGGAAGCGGGTAGGCCTTTGGGGCAGCGGCCAAT
AGCAGCTTTGCTCCTTCGCTTTCTGGGCTCAGAGGCTGGGAAGGGGTGGGTCCGGGGGCGGGCTCAGGGG
CGGGCTCAGGGGCGGGGCGGGCGCGAAGGTCCTCCCGAGGCCCGGCATTCTCGCACGCTTCAAAAGCGCA
CGTCTGCCGCGCTGTTCTCCTCTTCCTCATCTCCGGGCCTTTCGACCTGCAGCCAATATGGGATCGGCCA
TTGAACAAGATGGATTGCACGCAGGTTCTCCGGCCGCTTGGGTGGAGAGGCTATTCGGCTATGACTGGGC
ACAACAGACAATCGGCTGCTCTGATGCCGCCGTGTTCCGGCTGTCAGCGCAGGGGCGCCCGGTTCTTTTT
GTCAAGACCGACCTGTCCGGTGCCCTGAATGAACTGCAGGACGAGGCAGCGCGGCTATCGTGGCTGGCCA
CGACGGGCGTTCCTTGCGCAGCTGTGCTCGACGTTGTCACTGAAGCGGGAAGGGACTGGCTGCTATTGGG
CGAAGTGCCGGGGCAGGATCTCCTGTCATCTCACCTTGCTCCTGCCGAGAAAGTATCCATCATGGCTGAT
GCAATGCGGCGGCTGCATACGCTTGATCCGGCTACCTGCCCATTCGACCACCAAGCGAAACATCGCATCG
AGCGAGCACGTACTCGGATGGAAGCCGGTCTTGTCGATCAGGATGATCTGGACGAAGAGCATCAGGGGCT
CGCGCCAGCCGAACTGTTCGCCAGGCTCAAGGCGCGCATGCCCGACGGCGATGATCTCGTCGTGACCCAT
GGCGATGCCTGCTTGCCGAATATCATGGTGGAAAATGGCCGCTTTTCTGGATTCATCGACTGTGGCCGGC
TGGGTGTGGCGGACCGCTATCAGGACATAGCGTTGGCTACCCGTGATATTGCTGAAGAGCTTGGCGGCGA
ATGGGCTGACCGCTTCCTCGTGCTTTACGGTATCGCCGCTCCCGATTCGCAGCGCATCGCCTTCTATCGC
CTTCTTGACGAGTTCTTCTGAGGGGATCGATCCGTCCTGTAAGTCTGCAGAAATTGATGATCTATTAAAC
AATAAAGATGTCCACTAAAATGGAAGTTTTTCCTGTCATACTTTGTTAAGAAGGGTGAGAACAGAGTACC
TACATTTTGAATGGAAGGATTGGAGCTACGGGGGTGGGGGTGGGGTGGGATTAGATAAATGCCTGCTCTT
TACTGAAGGCTCTTTACTATTGCTTTATGATAATGTTTCATAGTTGGATATCATAATTTAAACAAGCAAA
ACCAAATTAAGGGCCAGCTCATTCCTCCCACTCATGATCTATAGATCTATAGATCTCTCGTGGGATCATT
GTTTTTCTCTTGATTCCCACTTTGTGGTTCTAAGTACTGTGGTTTCCAAATGTGTCAGTTTCATAGCCTG
AAGAACGAGATCAGCAGCCTCTGTTCCACATACACTTCATTCTCAGTATTGTTTTGCCAAGTTCTAATTC
CATCAGAAGCTGACTCTAGAGGCCTATAACTTCGTATAGCATACATTATACGAAGTTATGCGCAGGATCC
CCGGTTAACGCCTTAATTAACTCCTCGAGCATGCTAGCGTCGATTTAAATGCGGAATTCTACCGGGTAGG
GGAGGCGCTTTTCCCAAGGCAGTCTGGAGCATGCGCTTTAGCAGCCCCGCTGGCACTTGGCGCTACACAA
GTGGCCTCTGGCCTCGCACACATTCCACATCCACCGGTAGCGCCAACCGGCTCCGTTCTTTGGTGGCCCC
TTCGCGCCACCTTCTACTCCTCCCCTAGTCAGGAAGTTCCCCCCCGCCCCGCAGCTCGCGTCGTGCAGGA
CGTGACAAATGGAAGTAGCACGTCTCACTAGTCTCGTGCAGATGGACAGCACCGCTGAGCAATGGAAGCG
GGTAGGCCTTTGGGGCAGCGGCCAATAGCAGCTTTGCTCCTTCGCTTTCTGGGCTCAGAGGCTGGGAAGG
GGTGGGTCCGGGGGCGGGCTCAGGGGCGGGCTCAGGGGCGGGGCGGGCGCGAAGGTCCTCCCGAGGCCCG
GCATTCTCGCACGCTTCAAAAGCGCACGTCTGCCGCGCTGTTCTCCTCTTCCTCATCTCCGGGCCTTTCG
ACCTGCAGCGACCCGCTTAACAGCGTCAACAGCGTGCCGCAGATCTTGGTGGCGTGAAACTCCCGCACCT
CTTCGGCCAGCGCCTTGTAGAAGCGCGTATGGCTTCGTACCCCTGCCATCAACACGCGTCTGCGTTCGAC
CAGGCTGCGCGTTCTCGCGGCCATAACAACCGACGTACGGCGTTGCGCCCTCGCCGGCAACAAAAAGCCA
CGGAAGTCCGCCTGGAGCAGAAAATGCCCACGCTACTGCGGGTTTATATAGACGGTCCCCACGGGATGGG
GAAAACCACCACCACGCAACTGCTGGTGGCCCTGGGTTCGCGCGACGATATCGTCTACGTACCCGAGCCG
ATGACTTACTGGCGGGTGTTGGGGGCTTCCGAGACAATCGCGAACATCTACACCACACAACACCGCCTCG
ACCAGGGTGAGATATCGGCCGGGGACGCGGCGGTGGTAATGACAAGCGCCCAGATAACAATGGGCATGCC
TTATGCCGTGACCGACGCCGTTCTGGCTCCTCATATCGGGGGGGAGGCTGGGAGCTCACATGCCCCGCCC
CCGGCCCTCACCCTCATCTTCGACCGCCATCCCATCGCCGCCCTCCTGTGCTACCCGGCCGCGCGATACC
TTATGGGCAGCATGACCCCCCAGGCCGTGCTGGCGTTCGTGGCCCTCATCCCGCCGACCTTGCCCGGCAC
AAACATCGTGTTGGGGGCCCTTCCGGAGGACAGACACATCGACCGCCTGGCCAAACGCCAGCGCCCCGGC
GAGCGGCTTGACCTGGCTATGCTGGCCGCGATTCGCCGCGTTTATGGGCTGCTTGCCAATACGGTGCGGT
ATCTGCAGGGCGGCGGGTCGTGGCGGGAGGATTGGGGACAGCTTTCGGGGGCGGCCGTGCCGCCCCAGGG
TGCCGAGCCCCAGAGCAACGCGGGCCCACGACCCCATATCGGGGACACGTTATTTACCCTGTTTCGGGCC
CCCGAGTTGCTGGCCCCCAACGGCGACCTGTATAACGTGTTTGCCTGGGCTTTGGACGTCTTGGCCAAAC
GCCTCCGTCCCATGCATGTCTTTATCCTGGATTACGACCAATCGCCCGCCGGCTGCCGGGACGCCCTGCT
GCAACTTACCTCCGGGATGGTCCAGACCCACGTCACCACCCCAGGCTCCATACCGACGATCTGCGACCTG
GCGCGCACGTTTGCCCGGGAGATGGGGGAGGCTAACTGAAACACGGAAGGAGACAATACCGGAAGGAACC
CGCGCTATGACGGCAATAAAAAGACAGAATAAAACGCACGGGTGTTGGGTCGTTTGTTCATAAACGCGGG
GTTCGGTCCCAGGGCTGGCACTCTGTCGATACCCCACCGAGACCCCATTGGGACCAATACGCCCGCGTTT
CTTCCTTTTCCCCACCCCAACCCCCAAGTTCGGGTGAAGGCCCAGGGCTCGCAGCCAACGTCGGGGCGGC
AAGCCCTGCCATAGCCACGGGCCCCGTGGGTTAGGGACGGGGTCCCCCATGGGGAATGGTTTATGGTTCG
TGGGGGTTATTATTTTGGGCGTTGCGTGGGGTCAGGTCCACGACTGGACTGAGCAGACAGACCCATGGTT
TTTGGATGGCCTGGGCATGGACCGCATGTACTGGCGCGACACGAACACCGGGCGTCTGTGGCTGCCAAAC
ACCCCCGACCCCCAAAAACCACCGCGCGGATTTCTGGCGCCGCCGGACGAACTAAACCTGACTACGGCAT
CTCTGCCCCTTCTTCGCTGGTACGAGGAGCGCTTTTGTTTTGTATTGGTCACCACGGCCGAGTTTCCGCG
GGACCCCGGCCAGGACCTGCAGAAATTGATGATCTATTAAACAATAAAGATGTCCACTAAAATGGAAGTT
TTTCCTGTCATACTTTGTTAAGAAGGGTGAGAACAGAGTACCTACATTTTGAATGGAAGGATTGGAGCTA
CGGGGGTGGGGGTGGGGTGGGATTAGATAAATGCCTGCTCTTTACTGAAGGCTCTTTACTATTGCTTTAT
GATAATGTTTCATAGTTGGATATCATAATTTAAACAAGCAAAACCAAATTAAGGGCCAGCTCATTCCTCC
CACTCATGATCTATAGATCTATAGATCTCTCGTGGGATCATTGTTTTTCTCTTGATTCCCACTTTGTGGT
TCTAAGTACTGTGGTTTCCAAATGTGTCAGTTTCATAGCCTGAAGAACGAGATCAGCAGCCTCTGTTCCA
CATACACTTCATTCTCAGTATTGTTTTGCCAAGTTCTAATTCCATCAGAAGCTTGGCACTGGCCGTCGTT
TTACAACGTCGTGACTGGGAAAACCCTGGCGTTACCCAACTTAATCGCCTTGCAGCACATCCCCCTTTCG
CCAGCTGGCGTAATAGCGAAGAGGCCCGCACCGATCGCCCTTCCCAACAGTTGCGCAGCCTGAATGGCGA
ATGGCGCCTGATGCGGTATTTTCTCCTTACGCATCTGTGCGGTATTTCACACCGCATATGGTGCACTCTC
AGTACAATCTGCTCTGATGCCGCATAGTTAAGCCAGCCCCGACACCCGCCAACACCCGCTGACGCGCCCT
GACGGGCTTGTCTGCTCCCGGCATCCGCTTACAGACAAGCTGTGACCGTCTCCGGGAGCTGCATGTGTCA
GAGGTTTTCACCGTCATCACCGAAACGCGCGAGACGAAAGGGCCTCGTGATACGCCTATTTTTATAGGTT
AATGTCATGATAATAATGGTTTCTTAGACGTCAGGTGGCACTTTTCGGGGAAATGTGCGCGGAACCCCTA
TTTGTTTATTTTTCTAAATACATTCAAATATGTATCCGCTCATGAGACAATAACCCTGATAAATGCTTCA
ATAATATTGAAAAAGGAAGAGTATGAGTATTCAACATTTCCGTGTCGCCCTTATTCCCTTTTTTGCGGCA
TTTTGCCTTCCTGTTTTTGCTCACCCAGAAACGCTGGTGAAAGTAAAAGATGCTGAAGATCAGTTGGGTG
CACGAGTGGGTTACATCGAACTGGATCTCAACAGCGGTAAGATCCTTGAGAGTTTTCGCCCCGAAGAACG
TTTTCCAATGATGAGCACTTTTAAAGTTCTGCTATGTGGCGCGGTATTATCCCGTATTGACGCCGGGCAA
GAGCAACTCGGTCGCCGCATACACTATTCTCAGAATGACTTGGTTGAGTACTCACCAGTCACAGAAAAGC
ATCTTACGGATGGCATGACAGTAAGAGAATTATGCAGTGCTGCCATAACCATGAGTGATAACACTGCGGC
CAACTTACTTCTGACAACGATCGGAGGACCGAAGGAGCTAACCGCTTTTTTGCACAACATGGGGGATCAT
GTAACTCGCCTTGATCGTTGGGAACCGGAGCTGAATGAAGCCATACCAAACGACGAGCGTGACACCACGA
TGCCTGTAGCAATGGCAACAACGTTGCGCAAACTATTAACTGGCGAACTACTTACTCTAGCTTCCCGGCA
ACAATTAATAGACTGGATGGAGGCGGATAAAGTTGCAGGACCACTTCTGCGCTCGGCCCTTCCGGCTGGC
TGGTTTATTGCTGATAAATCTGGAGCCGGTGAGCGTGGGTCTCGCGGTATCATTGCAGCACTGGGGCCAG
ATGGTAAGCCCTCCCGTATCGTAGTTATCTACACGACGGGGAGTCAGGCAACTATGGATGAACGAAATAG
ACAGATCGCTGAGATAGGTGCCTCACTGATTAAGCATTGGTAACTGTCAGACCAAGTTTACTCATATATA
CTTTAGATTGATTTAAAACTTCATTTTTAATTTAAAAGGATCTAGGTGAAGATCCTTTTTGATAATCTCA
TGACCAAAATCCCTTAACGTGAGTTTTCGTTCCACTGAGCGTCAGACCCCGTAGAAAAGATCAAAGGATC
TTCTTGAGATCCTTTTTTTCTGCGCGTAATCTGCTGCTTGCAAACAAAAAAACCACCGCTACCAGCGGTG
GTTTGTTTGCCGGATCAAGAGCTACCAACTCTTTTTCCGAAGGTAACTGGCTTCAGCAGAGCGCAGATAC
CAAATACTGTCCTTCTAGTGTAGCCGTAGTTAGGCCACCACTTCAAGAACTCTGTAGCACCGCCTACATA
CCTCGCTCTGCTAATCCTGTTACCAGTGGCTGCTGCCAGTGGCGATAAGTCGTGTCTTACCGGGTTGGAC
TCAAGACGATAGTTACCGGATAAGGCGCAGCGGTCGGGCTGAACGGGGGGTTCGTGCACACAGCCCAGCT
TGGAGCGAACGACCTACACCGAACTGAGATACCTACAGCGTGAGCTATGAGAAAGCGCCACGCTTCCCGA
AGGGAGAAAGGCGGACAGGTATCCGGTAAGCGGCAGGGTCGGAACAGGAGAGCGCACGAGGGAGCTTCCA
GGGGGAAACGCCTGGTATCTTTATAGTCCTGTCGGGTTTCGCCACCTCTGACTTGAGCGTCGATTTTTGT
GATGCTCGTCAGGGGGGCGGAGCCTATGGAAAAACGCCAGCAACGCGGCCTTTTTACGGTTCCTGGCCTT
TTGCTGGCCTTTTGCTCACATGTTCTTTCCTGCGTTATCCCCTGATTCTGTGGATAACCGTATTACCGCC
TTTGAGTGAGCTGATACCGCTCGCCGCAGCCGAACGACCGAGCGCAGCGAGTCAGTGAGCGAGGAAGCGG
AAGAGCGCCCAATACGCAAACCGCCTCTCCCCGCGCGTTGGCCGATTCATTAATGCAGCTGGCACGACAG
GTTTCCCGACTGGAAAGCGGGCAGTGAGCGCAACGCAATTAATGTGAGTTAGCTCACTCATTAGGCACCC
CAGGCTTTACACTTTATGCTTCCGGCTCGTATGTTGTGTGGAATTGTGAGCGGATAACAATTTCACACAG
GAAACAGCTATGACCATGATTACGCCAAGCTCGAAATTAACCCTCACTAAAGGGAACAAAAGCTGGAGCT
CCACCGCGGTG
Features (pLannotate 1.2.2; 24 found; start..end, strand, type, name):
     52..85      +  protein_bind   loxP: Cre-mediated recombination occurs in the 8-bp core sequence (GCATACAT). Cre recombinase
    108..604     +  promoter       PGK promoter: mouse phosphoglycerate kinase 1 promoter
    618..1421    +  CDS            NeoR/KanR: aminoglycoside phosphotransferase from Tn5; aph(3')-II (or nptII); confers resistance to neomycin, kanamycin, and G418 (Geneticin®)
   1437..1898    +  polyA_signal   PGK poly(A) signal: mouse phosphoglycerate kinase 1 polyadenylation signal
   1916..1949    +  protein_bind   loxP: Cre-mediated recombination occurs in the 8-bp core sequence (GCATACAT). Cre recombinase
   2024..2520    +  promoter       PGK promoter: mouse phosphoglycerate kinase 1 promoter
   2522..2540    +  promoter       Mini-TK promoter (fragment): minimal herpes simplex virus (HSV) thymidine kinase promoter
   2562..2601    +  5'UTR          HSV TK 5'-UTR: 5' untranslated region from the herpes simplex virus thymidine kinase gene
   2619..3749    +  CDS            HSV TK: herpes simplex virus thymidine kinase confers sensitivity to nucleoside analogs such as acyclovir or ganciclovir
   3791..3839    +  polyA_signal   HSV TK poly(A) signal: herpes simplex virus thymidine kinase polyadenylation signal (Cole and Stacy, 1985)
   4039..4353    +  CDS            gH (fragment): GH_HHV11 - Experimental evidence at protein level: Swiss-Prot protein existence level 1. The heterodimer glycoprotein H-glycoprotein L is required for the fusion of viral and plasma membranes leading to virus entry into the host cell. Following initial binding to host receptor, membrane fusion is mediated by the fusion machinery composed of gB and the heterodimer gH/gL. May also be involved in the fusion between the virion envelope and the outer nuclear membrane during virion morphogenesis. From Human herpesvirus 1 (strain 17) (HHV-1) (Human herpes simplex virus 1).
   4357..4810    +  polyA_signal   PGK poly(A) signal: mouse phosphoglycerate kinase 1 polyadenylation signal
   4817..4971    +  CDS            lacZα (fragment): LacZα fragment of β-galactosidase; lacZ fragment
   4977..5076    -  misc_feature   bom (fragment): basis of mobility region from pBR322
   5178..5213    -  CDS            rop (fragment): Rop protein, which maintains plasmids at low copy number; rop
   5308..5412    +  promoter       AmpR promoter: bla
   5413..6273    +  CDS            AmpR: β-lactamase; bla; confers resistance to ampicillin, carbenicillin, and related antibiotics
   6444..7032    +  rep_origin     ori: high-copy-number ColE1/pMB1/pBR322/pUC origin of replication
   7215..7307    +  CDS            lacI (fragment): lac repressor; lacI; The lac repressor binds to the lac operator to inhibit transcription in E. coli. This inhibition can be relieved by adding lactose or isopropyl-β-D-thiogalactopyranoside (IPTG).
   7320..7341    +  protein_bind   CAP binding site: CAP binding activates transcription in the presence of cAMP. E. coli catabolite activator protein
   7356..7386    +  promoter       lac promoter: promoter for the E. coli lac operon
   7394..7410    +  protein_bind   lac operator: The lac repressor binds to the lac operator to inhibit transcription in E. coli. This inhibition can be relieved by adding lactose or isopropyl-β-D-thiogalactopyranoside (IPTG). lac repressor encoded by lacI
   7455..7473    +  promoter       T3 promoter: promoter for bacteriophage T3 RNA polymerase
   7486..8       +  misc_feature   MCS (fragment) (across the origin): pBluescript multiple cloning site
