[The description below was written by a language model from this plasmid's Addgene catalogue record and pLannotate feature annotations shown in this document.]
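Description:
p079 pPNT6 (also called pPNT3LoxP2) is an empty gene-targeting backbone of about 7.5 kb, catalogued as a mammalian expression and Cre/Lox vector and designed for positive-negative selection during homologous recombination in mammalian cells. It carries no insert; the user supplies homology arms by restriction cloning. In bacteria it is maintained as a high-copy plasmid through a ColE1/pUC-type origin and selected with ampicillin via the bla gene. The backbone retains remnants of pBluescript-style cloning sequences, including a lac promoter and operator, a T3 promoter, fragments of lacZα and the multiple cloning site, and short non-functional fragments of bom, rop and lacI.

The positive selection unit is a neomycin phosphotransferase gene driven by the mouse PGK promoter and terminated by the PGK polyadenylation signal, conferring G418 resistance. This cassette is flanked by two loxP sites in the same orientation, so once a correctly targeted clone has been obtained, Cre recombinase can excise the marker and leave a single loxP site behind. According to the depositor, it was built by moving the Neo cassette from a 5′-loxP pPNT3 derivative into a 3′-loxP derivative using AscI and XbaI.

Downstream and outside the floxed region lies a negative selection cassette: herpes simplex virus thymidine kinase under a second PGK promoter, with the native TK 5′ UTR and polyadenylation signal, adjoining viral sequence annotated as a gH fragment, and a further PGK poly(A) signal. Random integrants that retain TK are sensitive to nucleoside analogues such as ganciclovir, enriching for homologous recombinants that have lost it. The record does not specify particular target loci or cell types.
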