Addgene plasmid #11072: p079 pPNT6
Purpose: (Empty Backbone)
Depositing lab: Ramesh Shivdasani. Depositing organization: Dana-Farber Cancer Institute.
Backbone
  Vector backbone: pPNT6
  Backbone size (bp): 7500
  Vector type: Mammalian Expression, Cre/Lox
  Selectable markers: Neomycin (select with G418)
Growth in bacteria
  Bacterial resistance: Ampicillin, 100 μg/mL
  Growth temperature: 37°C
  Growth strain: DH5alpha
  Copy number: High Copy
Gene/Insert
  Gene/Insert name: None
  Cloning method: Restriction Enzyme
  Sequencing primers: 5′ M13R
Terms and licenses: Academic/Nonprofit Terms; Industry Terms: Not Available to Industry
Depositor comments: Targeting vector with Neo flanked by 2 LoxP sequences. Also called pPNT3LoxP2. Ligation of Neo Cassette from pPNT3.LoxP5' cut AscI/XbaI into pPNT3.LoxP3' cut AscI/XbaI. The resulting plasmid has Neomycin Cassette flanked with 2 LoxP sequences oriented in the same direction.
How to cite: p079 pPNT6 was a gift from Ramesh Shivdasani (Addgene plasmid # 11072 ; http://n2t.net/addgene:11072 ; RRID:Addgene_11072)
