>Addgene plasmid #11072 | p079 pPNT6 | addgene partial sequence | sequence record 18031 | 11072 with M13R
GCGGTGGCGGCCGCACGCGTCGACGCGTTTAAACGAGGTACCAGTGGCGCGCCGGCATAACTTCGTATAG
CATACATTATACGAAGTTATAGGCCTGCAGGTCAATTCTACCGGGTAGGGGAGGCGCTTTTCCCAAGGCA
GTCTGGAGCATGCGCTTTAGCAGCCCCGCTGGGCACTTGGCGCTACACAAGTGGCCTCTGGCCTCGCACA
CATTCCACATCCACCGGTAGGCGCCAACCGGCTCCGTTCTTTGGTGGCCCCTTCGCGCCACCTTCTACTC
CTCCCCTAGTCAGGAAGTTCCCCCCCGCCCCGCAGCTCGCGTCGTGCAGGACGTGACAAATGGAAGTAGC
ACGTCTCACTAGTCTCGTGCAGATGGACAGCACCGCTGAGCAATGGAAGCGGGTAGGCCTTTGGGGCAGC
GGCCAATAGCAGCTTTGCTCCTTCGCTTTCTGGGCTCAGAGGCTGGGAAGGGGTGGGTCCGGGGGCGGGC
TCAGGGGCGGGCTCAGGGGCGGGGCGGGCGCCCGAAGGTCCTCCGGAGGCCCGGCATTCTGCACGCTTCA
AAAGCGCACGTCTGCCGCGCTGTTCTCCTCTTCCTCATCT
